Addgene plasmid #72966: pBP-SJM901
Purpose: Level 0 - SJM901 promoter (5' CTAT/3' GTAC fusion)
Depositing lab: Paul Freemont. Depositing organization: Imperial College London. Publication: EcoFlex: A Multifunctional MoClo Kit for E. coli Synthetic Biology. Moore SJ, Lai HE, Kelwick RJ, Chee SM, Bell DJ, Polizzi KM, Freemont PS. ACS Synth Biol. 2016 May 2. 10.1021/acssynbio.6b00031 PubMed 27096716.
Backbone
  Vector backbone: pSB1C3
  Backbone manufacturer: iGEM
  Backbone size w/o insert (bp): 3036
  Vector type: Synthetic Biology
Growth in bacteria
  Bacterial resistance: Chloramphenicol, 25 μg/mL
  Growth temperature: 37°C
  Growth strain: JM109
  Copy number: High Copy
Gene/Insert
  Gene/Insert name: SJM901 promoter
  Species: Synthetic
  Mutation: CAT gene - C435G (nucleotide) - silent mutagenesis to remove BsmBI site
  Cloning method: Restriction Enzyme; 5′ cloning site Unknown (unknown if destroyed); 3′ cloning site Unknown (unknown if destroyed)
  Sequencing primers: 5′ VF2 (5' tgccacctgacgtctaagaa 3'); 3′ VR (5' attaccgcctttgagtgagc 3')
Terms and licenses: Academic/Nonprofit Terms; Industry Terms: Not Available to Industry
How to cite: pBP-SJM901 was a gift from Paul Freemont (Addgene plasmid # 72966 ; http://n2t.net/addgene:72966 ; RRID:Addgene_72966)
