[The description below was written by a language model from this plasmid's Addgene catalogue record and pLannotate feature annotations shown in this document.]
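Description:
pBP-SJM901 is a Level 0 part plasmid from the EcoFlex MoClo toolkit, a Golden Gate-style modular cloning system for assembling expression constructs in E. coli. It is built on the iGEM pSB1C3 backbone, a high-copy synthetic biology vector carrying a ColE1/pUC-type origin of replication and a chloramphenicol acetyltransferase (cat) gene driven by its native promoter and followed by the lambda t0 terminator. The cat gene carries a silent C435G nucleotide change made to remove an internal BsmBI site, so the backbone stays intact when type IIS enzymes are used in hierarchical assembly. Remnants of the BioBrick architecture are present, including the prefix and flanking terminators that insulate the cloning region.

The catalogued insert is the synthetic SJM901 promoter, stored as a basic part with defined 5' CTAT and 3' GTAC fusion overhangs. These place it in the promoter position when it is joined with ribosome binding site, coding sequence and terminator parts into a Level 1 transcription unit. The record does not give the cloning sites. The feature table for the deposited 3,020 nt sequence shows more than a bare promoter. It annotates a fragment matching the constitutive J23119 promoter, which may correspond to SJM901, although the record does not state that relationship. This is followed by a T7 gene 10-type RBS fragment, a coding sequence annotated as a fluorescent protein (hfriFP), and the rrnB T1 and T7Te terminators. Whether this reporter unit is part of the stored part or a placeholder or screening cassette in the pBP vector is not stated, so the catalogue description and the sequence annotation do not fully agree.
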