Features (pLannotate 1.2.2; 12 found; start..end, strand, type, name):
     33..64      +  promoter       J23119 promoter (fragment): bacterial promoter (Registry of Standard Biological Parts BBa J23119)
     82..100     +  RBS            RBS (fragment): efficient ribosome binding site from bacteriophage T7 gene 10 (Olins and Rangwala, 1989)
    108..821     +  CDS            hfriFP: hfriFP is a fluorescent protein published in 2013, derived from Herbaspirillum frisingense.
    837..908     +  terminator     rrnB T1 terminator: transcription terminator T1 from the E. coli rrnB gene
    924..951     +  terminator     T7Te terminator: phage T7 early transcription terminator
    979..1036    +  terminator     his operon terminator: This putative transcriptin terminator from the E. coli his operon has a 2-bp deletion introduced during synthesis. Its efficiency has not been determined.
   1231..1819    -  rep_origin     ori: high-copy-number ColE1/pMB1/pBR322/pUC origin of replication
   2002..2096    -  terminator     lambda t0 terminator: transcription terminator from phage lambda
   2120..2776    -  CDS            cat: CAT_ECOLX - Experimental evidence at protein level: Swiss-Prot protein existence level 1. This enzyme is an effector of chloramphenicol resistance in bacteria. From Escherichia coli. This protein is used as a marker in many commonly used cloning vectors, such as pACYC184.
   2777..2874    -  promoter       cat promoter: promoter of the E. coli cat gene encoding chloramphenicol acetyltransferase
   2960..3003    -  terminator     bacterial terminator: putative bacterial transcription terminator
   3006..5       +  misc_feature   BioBrick prefix (across the origin): BioBrick prefix for parts that start with "ATG"
>Addgene plasmid #72966 | pBP-SJM901 | depositor full sequence | sequence record 141938 | pBP-SJM901 sequence 3020 bps
TCTAGAACGTCTCAATCTGGTCTCACTATTTTACAGCTAGCTCAGTCCTAGGTATAATGCTAGCGTACAG
AGACCAGATCTTTTAACTTTAAGAAGGAGATATACATATGCGTAAAGGAGAAGAACTTTTCACTGGAGTT
GTCCCAATTCTTGTTGAATTAGATGGTGATGTTAATGGGCACAAATTTTCTGTCAGTGGAGAGGGTGAAG
GTGATGCAACATACGGAAAACTTACCCTTAAATTTATTTGCACTACTGGAAAACTACCTGTTCCATGGCC
AACACTTGTCACTACTTTCGGTTATGGTGTTCAATGCTTTGCGAGATACCCAGATCATATGAAACAGCAT
GACTTTTTCAAGAGTGCCATGCCCGAAGGTTATGTACAGGAAAGAACTATATTTTTCAAAGATGACGGGA
ACTACAAGACACGTGCTGAAGTCAAGTTTGAAGGTGATACCCTTGTTAATAGAATCGAGTTAAAAGGTAT
TGATTTTAAAGAAGATGGAAACATTCTTGGACACAAATTGGAATACAACTATAACTCACACAATGTATAC
ATCATGGCAGACAAACAAAAGAATGGAATCAAAGTTAACTTCAAAATTAGACACAACATTGAAGATGGAA
GCGTTCAACTAGCAGACCATTATCAACAAAATACTCCAATTGGCGATGGCCCTGTCCTTTTACCAGACAA
CCATTACCTGTCCACACAATCTGCCCTTTCGAAAGATCCCAACGAAAAGAGAGATCACATGGTCCTTCTT
GAGTTTGTAACAGCTGCTGGGATTACACATGGCATGGATGAACTATACAAATAATCGACCAGGCATCAAA
TAAAACGAAAGGCTCAGTCGAAAGACTGGGCCTTTCGTTTTATCTGTTGTTTGTCGGTGAACGCTCTCTA
CTAGAGTCACACTGGCTCACCTTCGGGTGGGCCTTTCTGCGTTTATATGTTTGCCAGAGACGCTGCAGTC
CGGCAAAAAAGGGCAAGGTGTCACCACCCTGCCCTTTTTCTTTAAAACCGAAAAGATTACTTCGCGTTAT
GCAGGCTTCCTCGCTCACTGACTCGCTGCGCTCGGTCGTTCGGCTGCGGCGAGCGGTATCAGCTCACTCA
AAGGCGGTAATACGGTTATCCACAGAATCAGGGGATAACGCAGGAAAGAACATGTGAGCAAAAGGCCAGC
AAAAGGCCAGGAACCGTAAAAAGGCCGCGTTGCTGGCGTTTTTCCACAGGCTCCGCCCCCCTGACGAGCA
TCACAAAAATCGACGCTCAAGTCAGAGGTGGCGAAACCCGACAGGACTATAAAGATACCAGGCGTTTCCC
CCTGGAAGCTCCCTCGTGCGCTCTCCTGTTCCGACCCTGCCGCTTACCGGATACCTGTCCGCCTTTCTCC
CTTCGGGAAGCGTGGCGCTTTCTCATAGCTCACGCTGTAGGTATCTCAGTTCGGTGTAGGTCGTTCGCTC
CAAGCTGGGCTGTGTGCACGAACCCCCCGTTCAGCCCGACCGCTGCGCCTTATCCGGTAACTATCGTCTT
GAGTCCAACCCGGTAAGACACGACTTATCGCCACTGGCAGCAGCCACTGGTAACAGGATTAGCAGAGCGA
GGTATGTAGGCGGTGCTACAGAGTTCTTGAAGTGGTGGCCTAACTACGGCTACACTAGAAGAACAGTATT
TGGTATCTGCGCTCTGCTGAAGCCAGTTACCTTCGGAAAAAGAGTTGGTAGCTCTTGATCCGGCAAACAA
ACCACCGCTGGTAGCGGTGGTTTTTTTGTTTGCAAGCAGCAGATTACGCGCAGAAAAAAAGGATCTCAAG
AAGATCCTTTGATCTTTTCTACGGGGTCTGACGCTCAGTGGAACGAAAACTCACGTTAAGGGATTTTGGT
CATGAGATTATCAAAAAGGATCTTCACCTAGATCCTTTTAAATTAAAAATGAAGTTTTAAATCAATCTAA
AGTATATATGAGTAAACTTGGTCTGACAGCTCGAGGCTTGGATTCTCACCAATAAAAAACGCCCGGCGGC
AACCGAGCGTTCTGAACAAATCCAGATGGAGTTCTGAGGTCATTACTGGATCTATCAACAGGAGTCCAAG
CGAGCTCGATATCAAATTACGCCCCGCCCTGCCACTCATCGCAGTACTGTTGTAATTCATTAAGCATTCT
GCCGACATGGAAGCCATCACAAACGGCATGATGAACCTGAATCGCCAGCGGCATCAGCACCTTGTCGCCT
TGCGTATAATATTTGCCCATGGTGAAAACGGGGGCGAAGAAGTTGTCCATATTGGCCACGTTTAAATCAA
AACTGGTGAAACTCACCCAGGGATTGGCTGACACGAAAAACATATTCTCAATAAACCCTTTAGGGAAATA
GGCCAGGTTTTCACCGTAACACGCCACATCTTGCGAATATATGTGTAGAAACTGCCGGAAATCGTCGTGG
TATTCACTCCAGAGCGATGAAAACGTTTCAGTTTGCTCATGGAAAACGGTGTAACAAGGGTGAACACTAT
CCCATATCACCAGCTCACCGTCTTTCATTGCCATACGAAATTCCGGATGAGCATTCATCAGGCGGGCAAG
AATGTGAATAAAGGCCGGATAAAACTTGTGCTTATTTTTCTTTACGGTCTTTAAAAAGGCCGTAATATCC
AGCTGAACGGTCTGGTTATAGGTACATTGAGCAACTGACTGAAATGCCTCAAAATGTTCTTTACGATGCC
ATTGGGATATATCAACGGTGGTATATCCAGTGATTTTTTTCTCCATTTTAGCTTCCTTAGCTCCTGAAAA
TCTCGATAACTCAAAAAATACGCCCGGTAGTGATCTTATTTCATTATGGTGAAAGTTGGAACCTCTTACG
TGCCCGATCAACTCGAGTGCCACCTGACGTCTAAGAAACCATTATTATCATGACATTAACCTATAAAAAT
AGGCGTATCACGAGGCAGAATTTCAGATAAAAAAAATCCTTAGCTTTCGCTAAGGATGATTTCTGGAATT
CGCGGCCGCT
