>Addgene plasmid #72966 | pBP-SJM901 | addgene partial sequence | sequence record 140576 | RNAde-BB-1F 5'-tgccacctgacgtctaagaa-3'
ATAGGCGTATCACGAGGCAGAATTTCAGATAAAAAAAATCCTTAGCTTTCGCTAAGGATGATTTCTGGAA
TTCGCGGCCGCTTCTAGAACGTCTCAATCTGGTCTCACTATTTTACAGCTAGCTCAGTCCTAGGTATAAT
GCTAGCGTACAGAGACCAGATCTTTTAACTTTAAGAAGGAGATATACATATGCGTAAAGGAGAAGAACTT
TTCACTGGAGTTGTCCCAATTCTTGTTGAATTAGATGGTGATGTTAATGGGCACAAATTTTCTGTCAGTG
GAGAGGGTGAAGGTGATGCAACATACGGAAAACTTACCCTTAAATTTATTTGCACTACTGGAAAACTACC
TGTTCCATGGCCAACACTTGTCACTACTTTCGGTTATGGTGTTCAATGCTTTGCGAGATACCCAGATCAT
ATGAAACAGCATGACTTTTTCAAGAGTGCCATGCCCGAAGGTTATGTACAGGAAAGAACTATATTTTTCA
AAGATGACGGGAACTACAAGACACGTGCTGAAGTCAAGTTTGAAGGTGATACCCTTGTTAATAGAATCGA
GTTAAAAGGTATTGATTTTAAAGAAGATGGAAACATTCTTGGACACAAATTGGAATACAACTATAACTCA
CACAATGTATACATCATGGCAGACAAACAAAAGAATGGAATCAAAGTTAACTTCAAAATTAGACACAACA
TTGAAGATGGAAGCGTTCAACTAGCAGACCATTATCAACAAAATACTCCAATTGGCGATGGCCCTGTCCT
TTTACCAGACAACCATTACCTGTCCACACAATCTGCCCTTTCGAAAGATCCCAACGAAAAGAGAGATCAC
ATGGTCCTTCTTGAGTT
