>Addgene plasmid #72966 | pBP-SJM901 | addgene partial sequence | sequence record 141134 | RNAde-BB-2R 5'-attaccgcctttgagtgagc -3'
CGCAGCGAGTCAGTGAGCGAGGAAGCCTGCATAACGCGAAGTAATCTTTTCGGTTTTAAAGAAAAAGGGC
AGGGTGGTGACACCTTGCCCTTTTTTGCCGGACTGCAGCGTCTCTGGCAAACATATAAACGCAGAAAGGC
CCACCCGAAGGTGAGCCAGTGTGACTCTAGTAGAGAGCGTTCACCGACAAACAACAGATAAAACGAAAGG
CCCAGTCTTTCGACTGAGCCTTTCGTTTTATTTGATGCCTGGTCGATTATTTGTATAGTTCATCCATGCC
ATGTGTAATCCCAGCAGCTGTTACAAACTCAAGAAGGACCATGTGATCTCTCTTTTCGTTGGGATCTTTC
GAAAGGGCAGATTGTGTGGACAGGTAATGGTTGTCTGGTAAAAGGACAGGGCCATCGCCAATTGGAGTAT
TTTGTTGATAATGGTCTGCTAGTTGAACGCTTCCATCTTCAATGTTGTGTCTAATTTTGAAGTTAACTTT
GATTCCATTCTTTTGTTTGTCTGCCATGATGTATACATTGTG
